Addgene plasmid #202661: Arabidopsis_thaliana _PheRS_DualTP_pK7FWG2
Purpose: Determine where transit peptide targets GFP in N. benthamiana
Depositing lab: Daniel Sloan. Depositing organization: Colorado State University, Fort Collins. Publication: Rewiring of Aminoacyl-tRNA Synthetase Localization and Interactions in Plants With Extensive Mitochondrial tRNA Gene Loss. Warren JM, Broz AK, Martinez-Hottovy A, Elowsky C, Christensen AC, Sloan DB. Mol Biol Evol. 2023 Jul 5;40(7):msad163. doi: 10.1093/molbev/msad163. PubMed 37463427.
Backbone
  Vector backbone: pK7FWG2
  Vector type: Plant Expression
Growth in bacteria
  Bacterial resistance: Spectinomycin, 50 μg/mL
  Growth temperature: 37°C
  Growth strain: DH5alpha
  Copy number: High Copy
Gene/Insert
  Gene/Insert name: N-terminal transit peptide from organellar Arabidopsis thaliana PheRS known to be dual targeted to plastid and mitochondria
  Species: A. thaliana (mustard weed)
  Tag / fusion protein: Green Florescent Protien (C terminal on insert)
  Cloning method: Gateway Cloning
Terms and licenses: Academic/Nonprofit Terms; Industry Terms: Not Available to Industry
How to cite: Arabidopsis_thaliana _PheRS_DualTP_pK7FWG2 was a gift from Daniel Sloan (Addgene plasmid # 202661 ; http://n2t.net/addgene:202661 ; RRID:Addgene_202661)
