[The description below was written by a language model from this plasmid's Addgene catalogue record and pLannotate feature annotations shown in this document.]
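Description:
Arabidopsis_thaliana _PheRS_DualTP_pK7FWG2 is a plant expression construct built on the Gateway-compatible binary vector pK7FWG2, which is designed for C-terminal GFP fusions delivered by Agrobacterium T-DNA transfer. The backbone carries a high-copy ColE1/pUC-type origin with a bom region for propagation in E. coli, together with the pVS1 oriV, RepA and StaA functions that allow replication and stable maintenance in Agrobacterium. Bacterial selection is by spectinomycin through the aadA (SmR) aminoglycoside adenylyltransferase gene located outside the T-DNA; small fragments of a gentamicin resistance gene and an integron promoter annotated beside it appear to be remnants of that cassette.

Between the nopaline-type right and left border repeats lie two plant cassettes. The first uses the constitutive CaMV 35S promoter, followed by a fragment annotated as the TMV Ω leader, to drive a short segment of about 190 nt from the Arabidopsis thaliana organellar phenylalanyl-tRNA synthetase (PheRS). This segment is the N-terminal transit peptide, which the record describes as dual targeted to plastids and mitochondria. It is flanked by attB1 and attB2 sites left by Gateway recombination and is followed by EGFP as a C-terminal fusion, with a CaMV polyadenylation signal ending the unit. The second cassette is a NOS promoter–nptII (neo)–NOS terminator unit that confers kanamycin resistance for selecting transformed plant tissue.

The stated purpose is to determine where the transit peptide directs GFP when expressed in Nicotiana benthamiana. As a known dual-targeted sequence, it would suit use as a reference for comparing the localization of other aminoacyl-tRNA synthetase targeting peptides, although the record does not state this role explicitly.
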