Features (pLannotate 1.2.2; 24 found; start..end, strand, type, name):
     78..666     +  rep_origin     ori: high-copy-number ColE1/pMB1/pBR322/pUC origin of replication
    852..992     -  misc_feature   bom: basis of mobility region from pBR322
   1094..1133    -  CDS            rop (fragment): Rop protein, which maintains plasmids at low copy number; rop
   1336..1530    -  rep_origin     pVS1 oriV: origin of replication for the Pseudomonas plasmid pVS1 (Heeb et al., 2000)
   1596..2669    -  CDS            pVS1 RepA: replication protein from the Pseudomonas plasmid pVS1 (Heeb et al., 2000)
   3098..3727    -  CDS            pVS1 StaA: stability protein from the Pseudomonas plasmid pVS1 (Heeb et al., 2000)
   4287..4688    -  CDS            Y4CG_SINFN (fragment): Protein inferred from homology: Swiss-Prot protein existence level 3. From Sinorhizobium fredii (strain NBRC 101917 / NGR234).
   5058..5082    -  misc_feature   RB T-DNA repeat: right border repeat from nopaline C58 T-DNA
   5775..6119    +  promoter       CaMV 35S promoter: strong constitutive promoter from cauliflower mosaic virus
   6072..6118    +  promoter       minimal CaMV 35S promoter: minimal 35S promoter from cauliflower mosaic virus
   6151..6176    +  misc_feature   TMV Ω (fragment): translational enhancer from the tobacco mosaic virus 5'-leader sequence (Gallie et al., 1988)
   6219..6243    +  protein_bind   attB1: mutant version of attB; recombination site for the Gateway® BP reaction BP Clonase™
   6264..6455    +  CDS            SYFM_ARATH (fragment): Experimental evidence at protein level: Swiss-Prot protein existence level 1. Is responsible for the charging of tRNA(Phe) with phenylalanine in mitochondrial translation. From Arabidopsis thaliana (Mouse-ear cress).
   6469..6493    -  protein_bind   attB2: mutant version of attB; recombination site for the Gateway® BP reaction BP Clonase™
   6501..7220    +  CDS            EGFP: the original enhanced GFP (Yang et al., 1996) mammalian codon-optimized
   7285..7444    +  polyA_signal   CaMV poly(A) signal (fragment): cauliflower mosaic virus polyadenylation signal
   7471..7493    -  misc_feature   MCS (fragment): pUC18/19 multiple cloning site
   7586..7765    +  promoter       NOS promoter: nopaline synthase promoter
   7799..8590    +  CDS            neo: KKA2_KLEPN - Also known as kan, nptII. Experimental evidence at protein level: Swiss-Prot protein existence level 1. Resistance to kanamycin, neomycin, paromomycin, ribostamycin, butirosin and gentamicin B. From Klebsiella pneumoniae.
   8633..8885    +  terminator     NOS terminator: nopaline synthase terminator and poly(A) signal
   8978..9002    -  misc_feature   LB T-DNA repeat: left border repeat from nopaline C58 T-DNA
   9261..9284    +  promoter       Pc promoter (fragment): intI1 (promoter lies within the coding sequence); class 1 integron promoter
   9460..9516    +  CDS            GmR (fragment): gentamycin acetyltransferase; aacC1; confers resistance to gentamycin
   9527..10314   +  CDS            SmR (fragment): aminoglycoside adenylyltransferase (Murphy, 1985); aadA; confers resistance to spectinomycin and streptomycin
>Addgene plasmid #202661 | Arabidopsis_thaliana _PheRS_DualTP_pK7FWG2 | addgene full sequence | sequence record 403448 | Addgene NGS Result
TGCATGACCAAAATCCCTTAACGTGAGTTTTCGTTCCACTGAGCGTCAGACCCCGTAGAAAAGATCAAAG
GATCTTCTTGAGATCCTTTTTTTCTGCGCGTAATCTGCTGCTTGCAAACAAAAAAACCACCGCTACCAGC
GGTGGTTTGTTTGCCGGATCAAGAGCTACCAACTCTTTTTCCGAAGGTAACTGGCTTCAGCAGAGCGCAG
ATACCAAATACTGTCCTTCTAGTGTAGCCGTAGTTAGGCCACCACTTCAAGAACTCTGTAGCACCGCCTA
CATACCTCGCTCTGCTAATCCTGTTACCAGTGGCTGCTGCCAGTGGCGATAAGTCGTGTCTTACCGGGTT
GGACTCAAGACGATAGTTACCGGATAAGGCGCAGCGGTCGGGCTGAACGGGGGGTTCGTGCACACAGCCC
AGCTTGGAGCGAACGACCTACACCGAACTGAGATACCTACAGCGTGAGCTATGAGAAAGCGCCACGCTTC
CCGAAGGGAGAAAGGCGGACAGGTATCCGGTAAGCGGCAGGGTCGGAACAGGAGAGCGCACGAGGGAGCT
TCCAGGGGGAAACGCCTGGTATCTTTATAGTCCTGTCGGGTTTCGCCACCTCTGACTTGAGCGTCGATTT
TTGTGATGCTCGTCAGGGGGGCGGAGCCTATGGAAAAACGCCAGCAACGCGGCCTTTTTACGGTTCCTGG
CCTTTTGCTGGCCTTTTGCTCACATGTTCTTTCCTGCGTTATCCCCTGATTCTGTGGATAACCGTATTAC
CGCCTTTGAGTGAGCTGATACCGCTCGCCGCAGCCGAACGACCGAGCGCAGCGAGTCAGTGAGCGAGGAA
GCGGAAGAGCGCCTGATGCGGTATTTTCTCCTTACGCATCTGTGCGGTATTTCACACCGCATATGGTGCA
CTCTCAGTACAATCTGCTCTGATGCCGCATAGTTAAGCCAGTATACACTCCGCTATCGCTACGTGACTGG
GTCATGGCTGCGCCCCGACACCCGCCAACACCCGCTGACGCGCCCTGACGGGCTTGTCTGCTCCCGGCAT
CCGCTTACAGACAAGCTGTGACCGTCTCCGGGAGCTGCATGTGTCAGAGGTTTTCACCGTCATCACCGAA
ACGCGCGAGGCAGGGTGCCTTGATGTGGGCGCCGGCGGTCGAGTGGCGACGGCGCGGCTTGTCCGCGCCC
TGGTAGATTGCCTGGCCGTAGGCCAGCCATTTTTGAGCGGCCAGCGGCCGCGATAGGCCGACGCGAAGCG
GCGGGGCGTAGGGAGCGCAGCGACCGAAGGGTAGGCGCTTTTTGCAGCTCTTCGGCTGTGCGCTGGCCAG
ACAGTTATGCACAGGCCAGGCGGGTTTTAAGAGTTTTAATAAGTTTTAAAGAGTTTTAGGCGGAAAAATC
GCCTTTTTTCTCTTTTATATCAGTCACTTACATGTGTGACCGGTTCCCAATGTACGGCTTTGGGTTCCCA
ATGTACGGGTTCCGGTTCCCAATGTACGGCTTTGGGTTCCCAATGTACGTGCTATCCACAGGAAAGAGAC
CTTTTCGACCTTTTTCCCCTGCTAGGGCAATTTGCCCTAGCATCTGCTCCGTACATTAGGAACCGGCGGA
TGCTTCGCCCTCGATCAGGTTGCGGTAGCGCATGACTAGGATCGGGCCAGCCTGCCCCGCCTCCTCCTTC
AAATCGTACTCCGGCAGGTCATTTGACCCGATCAGCTTGCGCACGGTGAAACAGAACTTCTTGAACTCTC
CGGCGCTGCCACTGCGTTCGTAGATCGTCTTGAACAACCATCTGGCTTCTGCCTTGCCTGCGGCGCGGCG
TGCCAGGCGGTAGAGAAAACGGCCGATGCCGGGATCGATCAAAAAGTAATCGGGGTGAACCGTCAGCACG
TCCGGGTTCTTGCCTTCTGTGATCTCGCGGTACATCCAATCAGCTAGCTCGATCTCGATGTACTCCGGCC
GCCCGGTTTCGCTCTTTACGATCTTGTAGCGGCTAATCAAGGCTTCACCCTCGGATACCGTCACCAGGCG
GCCGTTCTTGGCCTTCTTCGTACGCTGCATGGCAACGTGCGTGGTGTTTAACCGAATGCAGGTTTCTACC
AGGTCGTCTTTCTGCTTTCCGCCATCGGCTCGCCGGCAGAACTTGAGTACGTCCGCAACGTGTGGACGGA
ACACGCGGCCGGGCTTGTCTCCCTTCCCTTCCCGGTATCGGTTCATGGATTCGGTTAGATGGGAAACCGC
CATCAGTACCAGGTCGTAATCCCACACACTGGCCATGCCGGCCGGCCCTGCGGAAACCTCTACGTGCCCG
TCTGGAAGCTCGTAGCGGATCACCTCGCCAGCTCGTCGGTCACGCTTCGACAGACGGAAAACGGCCACGT
CCATGATGCTGCGACTATCGCGGGTGCCCACGTCATAGAGCATCGGAACGAAAAAATCTGGTTGCTCGTC
GCCCTTGGGCGGCTTCCTAATCGACGGCGCACCGGCTGCCGGCGGTTGCCGGGATTCTTTGCGGATTCGA
TCAGCGGCCGCTTGCCACGATTCACCGGGGCGTGCTTCTGCCTCGATGCGTTGCCGCTGGGCGGCCTGCG
CGGCCTTCAACTTCTCCACCAGGTCATCACCCAGCGCCGCGCCGATTTGTACCGGGCCGGATGGTTTGCG
ACCGCTCACGCCGATTCCTCGGGCTTGGGGGTTCCAGTGCCATTGCAGGGCCGGCAGACAACCCAGCCGC
TTACGCCTGGCCAACCGCCCGTTCCTCCACACATGGGGCATTCCACGGCGTCGGTGCCTGGTTGTTCTTG
ATTTTCCATGCCGCCTCCTTTAGCCGCTAAAATTCATCTACTCATTTATTCATTTGCTCATTTACTCTGG
TAGCTGCGCGATGTATTCAGATAGCAGCTCGGTAATGGTCTTGCCTTGGCGTACCGCGTACATCTTCAGC
TTGGTGTGATCCTCCGCCGGCAACTGAAAGTTGACCCGCTTCATGGCTGGCGTGTCTGCCAGGCTGGCCA
ACGTTGCAGCCTTGCTGCTGCGTGCGCTCGGACGGCCGGCACTTAGCGTGTTTGTGCTTTTGCTCATTTT
CTCTTTACCTCATTAACTCAAATGAGTTTTGATTTAATTTCAGCGGCCAGCGCCTGGACCTCGCGGGCAG
CGTCGCCCTCGGGTTCTGATTCAAGAACGGTTGTGCCGGCGGCGGCAGTGCCTGGGTAGCTCACGCGCTG
CGTGATACGGGACTCAAGAATGGGCAGCTCGTACCCGGCCAGCGCCTCGGCAACCTCACCGCCGATGCGC
GTGCCTTTGATCGCCCGCGACACGACAAAGGCCGCTTGTAGCCTTCCATCCGTGACCTCAATGCGCTGCT
TAACCAGCTCCACCAGGTCGGCGGTGGCCCATATGTCGTAAGGGCTTGGCTGCACCGGAATCAGCACGAA
GTCGGCTGCCTTGATCGCGGACACAGCCAAGTCCGCCGCCTGGGGCGCTCCGTCGATCACTACGAAGTCG
CGCCGGCCGATGGCCTTCACGTCGCGGTCAATCGTCGGGCGGTCGATGCCGACAACGGTTAGCGGTTGAT
CTTCCCGCACGGCCGCCCAATCGCGGGCACTGCCCTGGGGATCGGAATCGACTAACAGAACATCGGCCCC
GGCGAGTTGCAGGGCGCGGGCTAGATGGGTTGCGATGGTCGTCTTGCCTGACCCGCCTTTCTGGTTAAGT
ACAGCGATAACCTTCATGCGTTCCCCTTGCGTATTTGTTTATTTACTCATCGCATCATATACGCAGCGAC
CGCATGACGCAAGCTGTTTTACTCAAATACACATCACCTTTTTAGACGGCGGCGCTCGGTTTCTTCAGCG
GCCAAGCTGGCCGGCCAGGCCGCCAGCTTGGCATCAGACAAACCGGCCAGGATTTCATGCAGCCGCACGG
TTGAGACGTGCGCGGGCGGCTCGAACACGTACCCGGCCGCGATCATCTCCGCCTCGATCTCTTCGGTAAT
GAAAAACGGTTCGTCCTGGCCGTCCTGGTGCGGTTTCATGCTTGTTCCTCTTGGCGTTCATTCTCGGCGG
CCGCCAGGGCGTCGGCCTCGGTCAATGCGTCCTCACGGAAGGCACCGCGCCGCCTGGCCTCGGTGGGCGT
CACTTCCTCGCTGCGCTCAAGTGCGCGGTACAGGGTCGAGCGATGCACGCCAAGCAGTGCAGCCGCCTCT
TTCACGGTGCGGCCTTCCTGGTCGATCAGCTCGCGGGCGTGCGCGATCTGTGCCGGGGTGAGGGTAGGGC
GGGGGCCAAACTTCACGCCTCGGGCCTTGGCGGCCTCGCGCCCGCTCCGGGTGCGGTCGATGATTAGGGA
ACGCTCGAACTCGGCAATGCCGGCGAACACGGTCAACACCATGCGGCCGGCCGGCGTGGTGGTGTCGGCC
CACGGCTCTGCCAGGCTACGCAGGCCCGCGCCGGCCTCCTGGATGCGCTCGGCAATGTCCAGTAGGTCGC
GGGTGCTGCGGGCCAGGCGGTCTAGCCTGGTCACTGTCACAACGTCGCCAGGGCGTAGGTGGTCAAGCAT
CCTGGCCAGCTCCGGGCGGTCGCGCCTGGTGCCGGTGATCTTCTCGGAAAACAGCTTGGTGCAGCCGGCC
GCGTGCAGTTCGGCCCGTTGGTTGGTCAAGTCCTGGTCGTCGGTGCTGACGCGGGCATAGCCCAGCAGGC
CAGCGGCGGCGCTCTTGTTCATGGCGTAATGTCTCCGGTTCTAGTCGCAAGTATTCTACTTTATGCGACT
AAAACACGCGACAAGAAAACGCCAGGAAAAGGGCAGGGCGGCAGCCTGTCGCGTAACTTAGGACTTGTGC
GACATGTCGTTTTCAGAAGACGGCTGCACTGAACGTCAGAAGCCGACTGCACTATAGCAGCGGAGGGGTT
GGATCAAAGTACTTTAAAGTACTTTAAAGTACTTTAAAGTACTTTGATCCCGAGGGGAACCCTGTGGTTG
GCATGCACATACAAATGGACGAACGGATAAACCTTTTCACGCCCTTTTAAATATCCGATTATTCTAATAA
ACGCTCTTTTCTCTTAGGTTTACCCGCCAATATATCCTGTCAAACACTGATAGTTTAAACTGAAGGCGGG
AAACGACAATCTGATCCAAGCTCAAGCTAAGCTTGAGCTCTCCCATATGGTCGACTAGAGCCAAGCTGAT
CTCCTTTGCCCCGGAGATCACCATGGACGACTTTCTCTATCTCTACGATCTAGGAAGAAAGTTCGACGGA
GAAGGTGACGATACCATGTTCACCACCGATAATGAGAAGATTAGCCTCTTCAATTTCAGAAAGAATGCTG
ACCCACAGATGGTTAGAGAGGCCTACGCGGCAGGTCTCATCAAGACGATCTACCCGAGTAATAATCTCCA
GGAGATCAAATACCTTCCCAAGAAGGTTAAAGATGCAGTCAAAAGATTCAGGACTAACTGCATCAAGAAC
ACAGAGAAAGATATATTTCTCAAGATCAGAAGTACTATTCCAGTATGGACGATTCAAGGCTTGCTTCATA
AACCAAGGCAAGTAATAGAGATTGGAGTCTCTAAGAAAGTAGTTCCTACTGAATCAAAGGCCATGGAGTC
AAAAATTCAGATCGAGGATCTAACAGAACTCGCCGTGAAGACTGGCGAACAGTTCATACAGAGTCTTTTA
CGACTCAATGACAAGAAGAAAATCTTCGTCAACATGGTGGAGCACGACACTCTCGTCTACTCCAAGAATA
TCAAAGATACAGTCTCAGAAGACCAAAGGGCTATTGAGACTTTTCAACAAAGGGTAATATCGGGAAACCT
CCTCGGATTCCATTGCCCAGCTATCTGTCACTTCATCAAAAGGACAGTAGAAAAGGAAGGTGGCACCTAC
AAATGCCATCATTGCGATAAAGGAAAGGCTATCGTTCAAGATGCCCCTGCCGACAGTGGTCCCAAAGATG
GACCCCCACCCACGAGGAGCATCGTGGAAAAAGAAGACGTTCCAACCACGTCTTCAAAGCAAGTGGATTG
ATGTGATATCTCCACTGACGTAAGGGATGACGCACAATCCCACTATCCTTCGCAAGACCCTTCCTCTATA
TAAGGAAGTTCATTTCATTTGGAGAGGACTCCGGTATTTTTACAACAATTACCACAACAAAACAAACAAC
AAACAACATTACAATTTACTATTCTAGTCGACCTGCAGGCGGCCGCACTAGTGATATCACAAGTTTGTAC
AAAAAAGCAGGCTCCGCGGCCGCCCCCTTCACCATGACCGTTTTCTCAGTTCAGTCCACTATCTTCAGTC
GAGCCTCCGTAGCTCTTCTCTCGAGCAATGGCTTCAAACGATTTTCATTCGTTTCTTCGTTTTCTTCCTC
CGCCGCTTACTCTCCACCTAAAATGAGGAAGCGTCGCTACCCAATCGTCTCTGCTGTTGATATTGGTGGC
GTCGCAATCGCTAAGGGTGGGCGCGCCGACCCAGCTTTCTTGTACAAAGTGGTGATATCAATGGTGAGCA
AGGGCGAGGAGCTGTTCACCGGGGTGGTGCCCATCCTGGTCGAGCTGGACGGCGACGTAAACGGCCACAA
GTTCAGCGTGTCCGGCGAGGGCGAGGGCGATGCCACCTACGGCAAGCTGACCCTGAAGTTCATCTGCACC
ACCGGCAAGCTGCCCGTGCCCTGGCCCACCCTCGTGACCACCCTGACCTACGGCGTGCAGTGCTTCAGCC
GCTACCCCGACCACATGAAGCAGCACGACTTCTTCAAGTCCGCCATGCCCGAAGGCTACGTCCAGGAGCG
CACCATCTTCTTCAAGGACGACGGCAACTACAAGACCCGCGCCGAGGTGAAGTTCGAGGGCGACACCCTG
GTGAACCGCATCGAGCTGAAGGGCATCGACTTCAAGGAGGACGGCAACATCCTGGGGCACAAGCTGGAGT
ACAACTACAACAGCCACAACGTCTATATCATGGCCGACAAGCAGAAGAACGGCATCAAGGTGAACTTCAA
GATCCGCCACAACATCGAGGACGGCAGCGTGCAGCTCGCCGACCACTACCAGCAGAACACCCCCATCGGC
GACGGCCCCGTGCTGCTGCCCGACAACCACTACCTGAGCACCCAGTCCGCCCTGAGCAAAGACCCCAACG
AGAAGCGCGATCACATGGTCCTGCTGGAGTTCGTGACCGCCGCCGGGATCACTCTCGGCATGGACGAGCT
GTACAAGTAACCGCGGCCATGCTAGAGTCCGCAAAAATCACCAGTCTCTCTCTACAAATCTATCTCTCTC
TATTTTTCTCCAGAATAATGTGTGAGTAGTTCCCAGATAAGGGAATTAGGGTTCTTATAGGGTTTCGCTC
ATGTGTTGAGCATATAAGAAACCCTTAGTATGTATTTGTATTTGTAAAATACTTCTATCAATAAAATTTC
TAATTCCTAAAACCAAAATCCAGTGACCTGCAGGCATGCGACGTCGGGCCCTCTAGAGGATCCCCGGGTA
CCGCGAATTATCGATCATGAGCGGAGAATTAAGGGAGTCACGTTATGACCCCCGCCGATGACGCGGGACA
AGCCGTTTTACGTTTGGAACTGACAGAACCGCAACGTTGAAGGAGCCACTGAGCCGCGGGTTTCTGGAGT
TTAATGAGCTAAGCACATACGTCAGAAACCATTATTGCGCGTTCAAAAGTCGCCTAAGGTCACTATCAGC
TAGCAAATATTTCTTGTCAAAAATGCTCCACTGACGTTCCATAAATTCCCCTCGGTATCCAATTAGAGTC
TCATATTCACTCTCAACTCGATCGAGGCATGATTGAACAAGATGGATTGCACGCAGGTTCTCCGGCCGCT
TGGGTGGAGAGGCTATTCGGCTATGACTGGGCACAACAGACAATCGGCTGCTCTGATGCCGCCGTGTTCC
GGCTGTCAGCGCAGGGGCGCCCGGTTCTTTTTGTCAAGACCGACCTGTCCGGTGCCCTGAATGAACTCCA
AGACGAGGCAGCGCGGCTATCGTGGCTGGCCACGACGGGCGTTCCTTGCGCAGCTGTGCTCGACGTTGTC
ACTGAAGCGGGAAGGGACTGGCTGCTATTGGGCGAAGTGCCGGGGCAGGATCTCCTGTCATCTCACCTTG
CTCCTGCCGAGAAAGTATCCATCATGGCTGATGCAATGCGGCGGCTGCATACGCTTGATCCGGCTACCTG
CCCATTCGACCACCAAGCGAAACATCGCATCGAGCGAGCACGTACTCGGATGGAAGCCGGTCTTGTCGAT
CAGGATGATCTGGACGAAGAGCATCAGGGGCTCGCGCCAGCCGAACTGTTCGCCAGGCTCAAGGCGCGGA
TGCCCGACGGCGAGGATCTCGTCGTGACCCACGGCGATGCCTGCTTGCCGAATATCATGGTGGAAAATGG
CCGCTTTTCTGGATTCATCGACTGTGGCCGGCTGGGTGTGGCGGACCGCTATCAGGACATAGCGTTGGCT
ACCCGTGATATTGCTGAAGAGCTTGGCGGCGAATGGGCTGACCGCTTCCTCGTGCTTTACGGTATCGCCG
CTCCCGATTCGCAGCGCATCGCCTTCTATCGCCTTCTTGACGAGTTCTTCTGAGCGGGACTCTGGGGTTC
GGACTCTAGCTAGAGTCAAGCAGATCGTTCAAACATTTGGCAATAAAGTTTCTTAAGATTGAATCCTGTT
GCCGGTCTTGCGATGATTATCATATAATTTCTGTTGAATTACGTTAAGCATGTAATAATTAACATGTAAT
GCATGACGTTATTTATGAGATGGGTTTTTATGATTAGAGTCCCGCAATTATACATTTAATACGCGATAGA
AAACAAAATATAGCGCGCAAACTAGGATAAATTATCGCGCGCGGTGTCATCTATGTTACTAGATCGACCG
GCATGCAAGCTGATAATTCAATTCGGCGTTAATTCAGTACATTAAAAACGTCCGCAATGTGTTATTAAGT
TGTCTAAGCGTCAATTTGTTTACACCACAATATATCCTGCCACCAGCCAGCCAACAGCTCCCCGACCGGC
AGCTCGGCACAAAATCACCACTCGATACAGGCAGCCCATCAGTCCGGGACGGCGTCAGCGGGAGAGCCGT
TGTAAGGCGGCAGACTTTGCTCATGTTACCGATGCTATTCGGAAGAACGGCAACTAAGCTGCCGGGTTTG
AAACACGGATGATCTCGCGGAGGGTAGCATGTTGATTGTAACGATGACAGAGCGTTGCTGCCTGTGATCA
ATTCGGGCACGAACCCAGTGGACATAAGCCTGTTCGGTTCGTAAGCTGTAATGCAAGTAGCGTATGCGCT
CACGCAACTGGTCCAGAACCTTGACCGAACGCAGCGGTGGTAACGGCGCAGTGGCGGTTTTCATGGCTTG
TTATGACTGTTTTTTTGGGGTACAGTCTATGCCTCGGGCATCCAAGCAGCAAGCGCGTTACGCCGTGGGT
CGATGTTTGATGTTATGGAGCAGCAACGATGTTACGCAGCAGGGCAGTCGCCCTAAAACAAAGTTAAACA
TCATGGGGGAAGCGGTGATCGCCGAAGTATCGACTCAACTATCAGAGGTAGTTGGCGTCATCGAGCGCCA
TCTCGAACCGACGTTGCTGGCCGTACATTTGTACGGCTCCGCAGTGGATGGCGGCCTGAAGCCACACAGT
GATATTGATTTGCTGGTTACGGTGACCGTAAGGCTTGATGAAACAACGCGGCGAGCTTTGATCAACGACC
TTTTGGAAACTTCGGCTTCCCCTGGAGAGAGCGAGATTCTCCGCGCTGTAGAAGTCACCATTGTTGTGCA
CGACGACATCATTCCGTGGCGTTATCCAGCTAAGCGCGAACTGCAATTTGGAGAATGGCAGCGCAATGAC
ATTCTTGCAGGTATCTTCGAGCCAGCCACGATCGACATTGATCTGGCTATCTTGCTGACAAAAGCAAGAG
AACATAGCGTTGCCTTGGTAGGTCCAGCGGCGGAGGAACTCTTTGATCCGGTTCCTGAACAGGATCTATT
TGAGGCGCTAAATGAAACCTTAACGCTATGGAACTCGCCGCCCGACTGGGCTGGCGATGAGCGAAATGTA
GTGCTTACGTTGTCCCGCATTTGGTACAGCGCAGTAACCGGCAAAATCGCGCCGAAGGATGTCGCTGCCG
ACTGGGCAATGGAGCGCCTGCCGGCCCAGTATCAGCCCGTCATACTTGAAGCTAGACAGGCTTATCTTGG
ACAAGAAGAAGATCGCTTGGCCTCGCGCGCAGATCAGTTGGAAGAATTTGTCCACTACGTGAAAGGCGAG
ATCACCAAGGTAGTCGGCAAATAATGTCTAGCTAGAAATTCGTTCAAGCCGACGCCGCTTCGCGGCGCGG
CTTAACTCAAGCGTTAGATGCACTAAGCACATAATTGCTCACAGCCAAACTATCAGGTCAAGTCTGCTTT
TATTATTTTTAAGCGTGCATAATAAGCCCTACACAAATTGGGAGATATATCA
